>Addgene plasmid #52359 | 3' MBD3 TALEN | addgene partial sequence | sequence record 84461 | TAL_F1 5'-ttggcgtcggcaaacagtgg-3'
CGGATGCGGGGGAGTTGAGAGGTCCGCCGTTACAGTTGGACACAGGCCAACTTGTGAAGATTGCAAAACG
TGGCGGCGTGACCGCAATGGAGGCAGTGCATGCATCGCGCAATGCACTGACGGGTGCCCCCCTGAACCTG
ACCCCGGACCAAGTGGTGGCTATCGCCAGCAACAATGGCGGCAAGCAAGCGCTCGAAACGGTGCAGCGGC
TGTTGCCGGTGCTGTGCCAGGACCATGGCCTGACCCCGGACCAAGTGGTGGCTATCGCCAGCAACAATGG
CGGCAAGCAAGCGCTCGAAACGGTGCAGCGGCTGTTGCCGGTGCTGTGCCAGGACCATGGCCTGACTCCG
GACCAAGTGGTGGCTATCGCCAGCCACGATGGCGGCAAGCAAGCGCTCGAAACGGTGCAGCGGCTGTTGC
CGGTGCTGTGCCAGGACCATGGCCTGACCCCGGACCAAGTGGTGGCTATCGCCAGCAACAATGGCGGCAA
GCAAGCGCTCGAAACGGTGCAGCGGCTGTTGCCGGTGCTGTGCCAGGACCATGGCCTGACCCCGGACCAA
GTGGTGGCTATCGCCAGCAACGGTGGCGGCAAGCAAGCGCTCGAAACGGTGCAGCGGCTGTTGCCGGTGC
TGTGCCAGGACCATGGCCTGACCCCGGACCAAGTGGTGGCTATCGCCAGCAACAATGGCGGCAAGCAAGC
GCTCGAAACGGTGCAGCGGCTGTTGCCGGTGCTGTGCCAGGACCATGGCCTGACCCCGGACCAAGTGGTG
GCTATCGCCAGCAACATTGGCGGCAAGCAAGCGCTCGAAACGGTGCAGCGGCTGTTGCCGGTGCTGTGCC
AGGACCATGGCCTGACTCC
