>Addgene plasmid #52359 | 3' MBD3 TALEN | addgene partial sequence | sequence record 89470 | TAL_R2 5'-ggcgacgaggtggtcgttgg-3'
AGCTGGGCCACAATGCTTTCGAGCGCTTGCTTGCCGCCACCGTTGCTGGCGATAGCCACCACTTGGTCCG
GGGTCAGGCCATGGTCCTGGCACAGCACCGGCAACAGCCGCTGCACCGTTTCGAGCGCTTGCTTGCCGCC
ATCGTGGCTGGCGATAGCCACCACTTGGTCCGGAGTCAGGCCATGGTCCTGGCACAGCACCGGCAACAGC
CGCTGCACCGTTTCGAGCGCTTGCTTGCCGCCATCGTGGCTGGCGATAGCCACCACTTGGTCCGGAGTCA
GGCCATGGTCCTGGCACAGCACCGGCAACAGCCGCTGCACCGTTTCGAGCGCTTGCTTGCCGCCAATGTT
GCTGGCGATAGCCACCACTTGGTCCGGGGTCAGGCCATGGTCCTGGCACAGCACCGGCAACAGCCGCTGC
ACCGTTTCGAGCGCTTGCTTGCCGCCATTGTTGCTGGCGATAGCCACCACTTGGTCCGGGGTCAGGCCAT
GGTCCTGGCACAGCACCGGCAACAGCCGCTGCACCGTTTCGAGCGCTTGCTTGCCGCCAATGTTGCTGGC
GATAGCCACCACTTGGTCCGGGGTCAGGCCATGGTCCTGGCACAGCACCGGCAACAGCCGCTGCACCGTT
TCGAGCGCTTGCTTGCCGCCATCGTGGCTGGCGATAGCCACCACTTGGTCCGGGGTCAGGCCATGGTCCT
GGCACAGCACCGGCAACAGCCGCTGCACCGTTTCGAGCGCTTGCTTGCCGCCATCGTGGCTGGCGATAGC
CACCACTTG
