[The description below was written by a language model from this plasmid's Addgene catalogue record.]
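Description:
3' MBD3 TALEN is a TALEN expression plasmid built in the pc-GoldyTALEN backbone and designed to target the 3' side of a site in the human MBD3 locus. It is maintained in E. coli as a high-copy plasmid under ampicillin selection. The record does not include a feature table, so the promoter driving TALEN expression, the origin of replication and any tags or polyadenylation signals are not stated here and would have to be taken from documentation of the parental backbone.

The insert is recorded not as a gene name but as a string of seventeen repeat-variable diresidues (RVDs: combinations of NN, HD, NG and NI). In a TAL effector array, each repeat contacts a single DNA base and the RVD sets its preference: NI for A, HD for C, NG for T and NN for G (with some tolerance for A). The ordered list therefore defines the DNA sequence this half-site binder recognises. In a TALEN, such an array is fused to the FokI nuclease domain, which cuts only as a dimer. This construct is therefore expected to be used with a partner TALEN that binds the opposite strand on the other (5') side of the spacer. Together, the two arms would introduce a double-strand break within MBD3.

That break can be repaired by error-prone end joining to disrupt the gene, or by homology-directed repair from a donor template to introduce a defined modification. The associated publication concerns reprogramming of somatic cells to pluripotency, which fits genetic manipulation of MBD3 in human cells, although the record does not specify the exact editing strategy or cell type.
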