Addgene plasmid #52359: 3' MBD3 TALEN
Purpose: TALEN vector for targeting human MBD3 locus (3')
Depositing lab: Jacob Hanna. Depositing organization: Weizmann Institute of Science. Publication: Deterministic direct reprogramming of somatic cells to pluripotency. Rais Y, Zviran A, Geula S, Gafni O, Chomsky E, Viukov S, Mansour AA, Caspi I, Krupalnik V, Zerbib M, Maza I, Mor N, Baran D, Weinberger L, Jaitin DA, Lara-Astiaso D, Blecher-Gonen R, Shipony Z, Mukamel Z, Hagai T, Gilad S, Amann-Zalcenstein D, Tanay A, Amit I, Novershtern N, Hanna JH. Nature. 2013 Oct 3;502(7469):65-70. doi: 10.1038/nature12587. Epub 2013 Sep 18. PubMed 24048479.
Backbone
  Vector backbone: pc-GoldyTALEN
  Backbone manufacturer: Dan Carlson lab plasmids (from addgene)
  Vector type: TALEN
Growth in bacteria
  Bacterial resistance: Ampicillin, 100 μg/mL
  Growth temperature: 37°C
  Growth strain: Top10
  Copy number: High Copy
Gene/Insert
  Gene/Insert name: NN NN HD NN NG NN NI HD HD HD HD NI NN NI HD HD NG
Terms and licenses: Academic/Nonprofit Terms; Industry Terms: Not Available to Industry
How to cite: 3' MBD3 TALEN was a gift from Jacob Hanna (Addgene plasmid # 52359 ; http://n2t.net/addgene:52359 ; RRID:Addgene_52359)
